Addgene plasmid #201827: H6_fold-C _Rei
Purpose: Expresses H6_fold-C _Rei in bacterial cells
Depositing lab: Nobuyasu Koga. Depositing organization: Institute for Molecular Science. Publication: Design of complicated all-alpha protein structures. Sakuma K, Kobayashi N, Sugiki T, Nagashima T, Fujiwara T, Suzuki K, Kobayashi N, Murata T, Kosugi T, Tatsumi-Koga R, Koga N. Nat Struct Mol Biol. 2024 Feb;31(2):275-282. doi: 10.1038/s41594-023-01147-9. Epub 2024 Jan 4. PubMed 38177681.
Backbone
  Vector backbone: pET21b(+)
  Backbone size w/o insert (bp): 5358
  Vector type: Bacterial Expression
Growth in bacteria
  Bacterial resistance: Ampicillin, 100 μg/mL
  Growth temperature: 37°C
  Growth strain: DH5alpha
  Growth instructions: For protein expression, BL21 star is recommended
  Copy number: High Copy
Gene/Insert
  Gene/Insert name: H6_fold-C _Rei
  Species: Synthetic
  Insert size (bp): 351
  Tag / fusion protein: 6xHis (C terminal on backbone)
  Cloning method: Restriction Enzyme; 5′ cloning site NdeIN (not destroyed); 3′ cloning site XhoI (not destroyed)
  Sequencing primers: 5′ T7
Terms and licenses: Academic/Nonprofit Terms; Industry Terms: Not Available to Industry
How to cite: H6_fold-C _Rei was a gift from Nobuyasu Koga (Addgene plasmid # 201827 ; http://n2t.net/addgene:201827 ; RRID:Addgene_201827)
