[The description below was written by a language model from this plasmid's Addgene catalogue record and pLannotate feature annotations shown in this document.]
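Description:
H6_fold-C _Rei is a bacterial expression plasmid built on the pET21b(+) backbone, carrying a 351 bp synthetic open reading frame for a computationally designed protein. According to the associated publication title, it comes from work on designing complicated all-alpha protein structures. The insert was cloned between the NdeI and XhoI sites, which places it in frame with the backbone-encoded C-terminal 6xHis tag used for metal-affinity purification. The automated annotation labels this stretch as a fragment of a longer His tag, and it does not annotate the designed coding sequence itself. That sequence occupies the unannotated gap between the ribosome binding site and the His tag in the 5,705 nt sequenced record.

Expression follows the standard pET arrangement. A T7 promoter with an adjacent lac operator drives transcription, the T7 gene 10 ribosome binding site directs translation, and a T7 terminator closes the cassette. The plasmid also carries lacI under its own promoter, so the lac repressor keeps the cassette off until IPTG or lactose is added. Expression requires a host that supplies T7 RNA polymerase, and the record recommends a BL21-derived strain for protein production, with DH5alpha for routine propagation.

The plasmid replicates from a ColE1/pBR322-type origin, with the rop gene and bom region also present, although the catalogue lists it as high copy. Selection is by ampicillin through the β-lactamase gene. An f1 origin allows single-stranded DNA production, and the short tetracycline-resistance fragments and the partial T7 gene 10-derived tag annotation are non-functional backbone remnants. The construct is intended for producing the His-tagged designed protein in E. coli, presumably for purification and characterisation.
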