Features (pLannotate 1.2.2; 18 found; start..end, strand, type, name):
     26..73      -  terminator     T7 terminator: transcription terminator for bacteriophage T7 RNA polymerase
     81..130     -  CDS            SET1 (fragment): solubility-enhancement tag derived from T7 phage gene 10B
    140..157     -  CDS            9xHis (fragment): 9xHis affinity tag
    513..535     -  RBS            RBS: efficient ribosome binding site from bacteriophage T7 gene 10 (Olins and Rangwala, 1989)
    550..574     -  protein_bind   lac operator: The lac repressor binds to the lac operator to inhibit transcription in E. coli. This inhibition can be relieved by adding lactose or isopropyl-β-D-thiogalactopyranoside (IPTG). lac repressor encoded by lacI
    575..593     -  promoter       T7 promoter: promoter for bacteriophage T7 RNA polymerase
    615..894     +  CDS            TcR (fragment): tetracycline efflux protein; tet; confers resistance to tetracycline
    902..979     +  promoter       lacI promoter: lacI
    980..2062    +  CDS            lacI: lac repressor; lacI; The lac repressor binds to the lac operator to inhibit transcription in E. coli. This inhibition can be relieved by adding lactose or isopropyl-β-D-thiogalactopyranoside (IPTG).
   2075..2096    +  protein_bind   CAP binding site: CAP binding activates transcription in the presence of cAMP. E. coli catabolite activator protein
   2111..2402    +  CDS            TcR (fragment): tetracycline efflux protein; tet; confers resistance to tetracycline
   2474..2854    -  CDS            YPB1_ECOLX: Protein predicted: Swiss-Prot protein existence level 4. From Escherichia coli.
   2871..3062    +  CDS            rop: Rop protein, which maintains plasmids at low copy number; rop
   3164..3303    +  misc_feature   bom: basis of mobility region from pBR322
   3489..4077    -  rep_origin     ori: high-copy-number ColE1/pMB1/pBR322/pUC origin of replication
   4248..5108    -  CDS            AmpR: β-lactamase; bla; confers resistance to ampicillin, carbenicillin, and related antibiotics
   5109..5213    -  promoter       AmpR promoter: bla
   5266..5694    -  rep_origin     f1 ori (sequence partly withheld): f1 bacteriophage origin of replication; arrow indicates direction of (+) strand synthesis
>Addgene plasmid #201827 | H6_fold-C _Rei | addgene full sequence | sequence record 396769 | Addgene NGS Result
ATCCGGATATAGTTCCTCCTTTCAGCAAAAAACCCCTCAAGACCCGTTTAGAGGCCCCAAGGGGTTATGC
TAGTTATTGCTCAGCGGTGGCAGCAGCCAACTCAGCTTCCTTTCGGGCTTTGTTAGCAGCCGGATCTCAG
TGGTGGTGGTGGTGGTGCTCGAGGGAACCACGTTCAGCTTCTTCCATGGCTTTCTTCAGTTCCTGTACTT
CCGGATTGTTCGGTTCCTGTTCCTCCATAACCTTCACTGCCTGTTTAAACGCAGGCGATTTCAGCACTTT
GCGCATGTCTTTGCGAGCTTGCTCTTCGTTGCCCTGTTTCCATTCCCGAATGGCTTGCTCAACTTTGGTT
TTCACCTCGTCTTTCGCTTTCTGGATCTCATCCGGACTTTTGCCCTGACGCTTCAGTTCTTCTGCCATTG
CTTCCAGCAGTTTCTTGAGAAGATCTGGGCTTTTGCGGACTAACTCCAACGCACGTTCGGCTTGTTTCTC
CGCTTCATCCCCCATATGTATATCTCCTTCTTAAAGTTAAACAAAATTATTTCTAGAGGGGAATTGTTAT
CCGCTCACAATTCCCCTATAGTGAGTCGTATTAATTTCGCGGGATCGAGATCTCGATCCTCTACGCCGGA
CGCATCGTGGCCGGCATCACCGGCGCCACAGGTGCGGTTGCTGGCGCCTATATCGCCGACATCACCGATG
GGGAAGATCGGGCTCGCCACTTCGGGCTCATGAGCGCTTGTTTCGGCGTGGGTATGGTGGCAGGCCCCGT
GGCCGGGGGACTGTTGGGCGCCATCTCCTTGCATGCACCATTCCTTGCGGCGGCGGTGCTCAACGGCCTC
AACCTACTACTGGGCTGCTTCCTAATGCAGGAGTCGCATAAGGGAGAGCGTCGAGATCCCGGACACCATC
GAATGGCGCAAAACCTTTCGCGGTATGGCATGATAGCGCCCGGAAGAGAGTCAATTCAGGGTGGTGAATG
TGAAACCAGTAACGTTATACGATGTCGCAGAGTATGCCGGTGTCTCTTATCAGACCGTTTCCCGCGTGGT
GAACCAGGCCAGCCACGTTTCTGCGAAAACGCGGGAAAAAGTGGAAGCGGCGATGGCGGAGCTGAATTAC
ATTCCCAACCGCGTGGCACAACAACTGGCGGGCAAACAGTCGTTGCTGATTGGCGTTGCCACCTCCAGTC
TGGCCCTGCACGCGCCGTCGCAAATTGTCGCGGCGATTAAATCTCGCGCCGATCAACTGGGTGCCAGCGT
GGTGGTGTCGATGGTAGAACGAAGCGGCGTCGAAGCCTGTAAAGCGGCGGTGCACAATCTTCTCGCGCAA
CGCGTCAGTGGGCTGATCATTAACTATCCGCTGGATGACCAGGATGCCATTGCTGTGGAAGCTGCCTGCA
CTAATGTTCCGGCGTTATTTCTTGATGTCTCTGACCAGACACCCATCAACAGTATTATTTTCTCCCATGA
AGACGGTACGCGACTGGGCGTGGAGCATCTGGTCGCATTGGGTCACCAGCAAATCGCGCTGTTAGCGGGC
CCATTAAGTTCTGTCTCGGCGCGTCTGCGTCTGGCTGGCTGGCATAAATATCTCACTCGCAATCAAATTC
AGCCGATAGCGGAACGGGAAGGCGACTGGAGTGCCATGTCCGGTTTTCAACAAACCATGCAAATGCTGAA
TGAGGGCATCGTTCCCACTGCGATGCTGGTTGCCAACGATCAGATGGCGCTGGGCGCAATGCGCGCCATT
ACCGAGTCCGGGCTGCGCGTTGGTGCGGATATCTCGGTAGTGGGATACGACGATACCGAAGACAGCTCAT
GTTATATCCCGCCGTTAACCACCATCAAACAGGATTTTCGCCTGCTGGGGCAAACCAGCGTGGACCGCTT
GCTGCAACTCTCTCAGGGCCAGGCGGTGAAGGGCAATCAGCTGTTGCCCGTCTCACTGGTGAAAAGAAAA
ACCACCCTGGCGCCCAATACGCAAACCGCCTCTCCCCGCGCGTTGGCCGATTCATTAATGCAGCTGGCAC
GACAGGTTTCCCGACTGGAAAGCGGGCAGTGAGCGCAACGCAATTAATGTAAGTTAGCTCACTCATTAGG
CACCGGGATCTCGACCGATGCCCTTGAGAGCCTTCAACCCAGTCAGCTCCTTCCGGTGGGCGCGGGGCAT
GACTATCGTCGCCGCACTTATGACTGTCTTCTTTATCATGCAACTCGTAGGACAGGTGCCGGCAGCGCTC
TGGGTCATTTTCGGCGAGGACCGCTTTCGCTGGAGCGCGACGATGATCGGCCTGTCGCTTGCGGTATTCG
GAATCTTGCACGCCCTCGCTCAAGCCTTCGTCACTGGTCCCGCCACCAAACGTTTCGGCGAGAAGCAGGC
CATTATCGCCGGCATGGCGGCCCCACGGGTGCGCATGATCGTGCTCCTGTCGTTGAGGACCCGGCTAGGC
TGGCGGGGTTGCCTTACTGGTTAGCAGAATGAATCACCGATACGCGAGCGAACGTGAAGCGACTGCTGCT
GCAAAACGTCTGCGACCTGAGCAACAACATGAATGGTCTTCGGTTTCCGTGTTTCGTAAAGTCTGGAAAC
GCGGAAGTCAGCGCCCTGCACCATTATGTTCCGGATCTGCATCGCAGGATGCTGCTGGCTACCCTGTGGA
ACACCTACATCTGTATTAACGAAGCGCTGGCATTGACCCTGAGTGATTTTTCTCTGGTCCCGCCGCATCC
ATACCGCCAGTTGTTTACCCTCACAACGTTCCAGTAACCGGGCATGTTCATCATCAGTAACCCGTATCGT
GAGCATCCTCTCTCGTTTCATCGGTATCATTACCCCCATGAACAGAAATCCCCCTTACACGGAGGCATCA
GTGACCAAACAGGAAAAAACCGCCCTTAACATGGCCCGCTTTATCAGAAGCCAGACATTAACGCTTCTGG
AGAAACTCAACGAGCTGGACGCGGATGAACAGGCAGACATCTGTGAATCGCTTCACGACCACGCTGATGA
GCTTTACCGCAGCTGCCTCGCGCGTTTCGGTGATGACGGTGAAAACCTCTGACACATGCAGCTCCCGGAG
ACGGTCACAGCTTGTCTGTAAGCGGATGCCGGGAGCAGACAAGCCCGTCAGGGCGCGTCAGCGGGTGTTG
GCGGGTGTCGGGGCGCAGCCATGACCCAGTCACGTAGCGATAGCGGAGTGTATACTGGCTTAACTATGCG
GCATCAGAGCAGATTGTACTGAGAGTGCACCATTGCGGTGTGAAATACCGCACAGATGCGTAAGGAGAAA
ATACCGCATCAGGCGCTCTTCCGCTTCCTCGCTCACTGACTCGCTGCGCTCGGTCGTTCGGCTGCGGCGA
GCGGTATCAGCTCACTCAAAGGCGGTAATACGGTTATCCACAGAATCAGGGGATAACGCAGGAAAGAACA
TGTGAGCAAAAGGCCAGCAAAAGGCCAGGAACCGTAAAAAGGCCGCGTTGCTGGCGTTTTTCCATAGGCT
CCGCCCCCCTGACGAGCATCACAAAAATCGACGCTCAAGTCAGAGGTGGCGAAACCCGACAGGACTATAA
AGATACCAGGCGTTTCCCCCTGGAAGCTCCCTCGTGCGCTCTCCTGTTCCGACCCTGCCGCTTACCGGAT
ACCTGTCCGCCTTTCTCCCTTCGGGAAGCGTGGCGCTTTCTCATAGCTCACGCTGTAGGTATCTCAGTTC
GGTGTAGGTCGTTCGCTCCAAGCTGGGCTGTGTGCACGAACCCCCCGTTCAGCCCGACCGCTGCGCCTTA
TCCGGTAACTATCGTCTTGAGTCCAACCCGGTAAGACACGACTTATCGCCACTGGCAGCAGCCACTGGTA
ACAGGATTAGCAGAGCGAGGTATGTAGGCGGTGCTACAGAGTTCTTGAAGTGGTGGCCTAACTACGGCTA
CACTAGAAGGACAGTATTTGGTATCTGCGCTCTGCTGAAGCCAGTTACCTTCGGAAAAAGAGTTGGTAGC
TCTTGATCCGGCAAACAAACCACCGCTGGTAGCGGTGGTTTTTTTGTTTGCAAGCAGCAGATTACGCGCA
GAAAAAAAGGATCTCAAGAAGATCCTTTGATCTTTTCTACGGGGTCTGACGCTCAGTGGAACGAAAACTC
ACGTTAAGGGATTTTGGTCATGAGATTATCAAAAAGGATCTTCACCTAGATCCTTTTAAATTAAAAATGA
AGTTTTAAATCAATCTAAAGTATATATGAGTAAACTTGGTCTGACAGTTACCAATGCTTAATCAGTGAGG
CACCTATCTCAGCGATCTGTCTATTTCGTTCATCCATAGTTGCCTGACTCCCCGTCGTGTAGATAACTAC
GATACGGGAGGGCTTACCATCTGGCCCCAGTGCTGCAATGATACCGCGAGACCCACGCTCACCGGCTCCA
GATTTATCAGCAATAAACCAGCCAGCCGGAAGGGCCGAGCGCAGAAGTGGTCCTGCAACTTTATCCGCCT
CCATCCAGTCTATTAATTGTTGCCGGGAAGCTAGAGTAAGTAGTTCGCCAGTTAATAGTTTGCGCAACGT
TGTTGCCATTGCTGCAGGCATCGTGGTGTCACGCTCGTCGTTTGGTATGGCTTCATTCAGCTCCGGTTCC
CAACGATCAAGGCGAGTTACATGATCCCCCATGTTGTGCAAAAAAGCGGTTAGCTCCTTCGGTCCTCCGA
TCGTTGTCAGAAGTAAGTTGGCCGCAGTGTTATCACTCATGGTTATGGCAGCACTGCATAATTCTCTTAC
TGTCATGCCATCCGTAAGATGCTTTTCTGTGACTGGTGAGTACTCAACCAAGTCATTCTGAGAATAGTGT
ATGCGGCGACCGAGTTGCTCTTGCCCGGCGTCAATACGGGATAATACCGCGCCACATAGCAGAACTTTAA
AAGTGCTCATCATTGGAAAACGTTCTTCGGGGCGAAAACTCTCAAGGATCTTACCGCTGTTGAGATCCAG
TTCGATGTAACCCACTCGTGCACCCAACTGATCTTCAGCATCTTTTACTTTCACCAGCGTTTCTGGGTGA
GCAAAAACAGGAAGGCAAAATGCCGCAAAAAAGGGAATAAGGGCGACACGGAAATGTTGAATACTCATAC
TCTTCCTTTTTCAATATTATTGAAGCATTTATCAGGGTTATTGTCTCATGAGCGGATACATATTTGAATG
TATTTAGAAAAATAAACAAATAGGGGTTCCGCGCACATTTCCCCGAAAAGTGCCACCTAAATTGTAAGCG
TTAATATTTTGTTAAAATTCGCGTTAAATTTTTGTTAAATCAGCTCATTTTTTAACCAATAGGCCGAAAT
CGGCAAAATCCCTTATAAATCAAAAGAATAGACCGAGATAGGGT
[37 nt withheld, positions 5365-5401]
AAAGAACGTGGACTCCAACGTCAAAGG
[49 nt withheld, positions 5429-5477]
T
[91 nt withheld, positions 5479-5569]
G
[124 nt withheld, positions 5571-5694]
CCCATTCGCCA
