>Addgene plasmid #201827 | H6_fold-C _Rei | depositor partial sequence | sequence record 391731 | insert sequence
CATATGGGGGATGAAGCGGAGAAACAAGCCGAACGTGCGTTGGAGTTAGTCCGCAAAAGCCCAGATCTTC
TCAAGAAACTGCTGGAAGCAATGGCAGAAGAACTGAAGCGTCAGGGCAAAAGTCCGGATGAGATCCAGAA
AGCGAAAGACGAGGTGAAAACCAAAGTTGAGCAAGCCATTCGGGAATGGAAACAGGGCAACGAAGAGCAA
GCTCGCAAAGACATGCGCAAAGTGCTGAAATCGCCTGCGTTTAAACAGGCAGTGAAGGTTATGGAGGAAC
AGGAACCGAACAATCCGGAAGTACAGGAACTGAAGAAAGCCATGGAAGAAGCTGAACGTGGTTCCCTCGA
G
